Addgene plasmid #72576: pSuper-PACSIN1-shRNA
Purpose: Expresses shRNA against PACSIN1
Depositing lab: Victor Anggono & Richard Huganir. Depositing organization: Johns Hopkins University and School of Medicine. Publication: PICK1 interacts with PACSIN to regulate AMPA receptor internalization and cerebellar long-term depression. Anggono V, Koc-Schmitz Y, Widagdo J, Kormann J, Quan A, Chen CM, Robinson PJ, Choi SY, Linden DJ, Plomann M, Huganir RL. Proc Natl Acad Sci U S A. 2013 Aug 20;110(34):13976-81. doi: 10.1073/pnas.1312467110. Epub 2013 Aug 5. PubMed 23918399.
Backbone
  Vector backbone: pSuper
  Backbone manufacturer: Oligoengine
  Backbone size w/o insert (bp): 3176
  Total vector size (bp): 3208
  Vector type: Mammalian Expression, RNAi
Growth in bacteria
  Bacterial resistance: Ampicillin, 100 μg/mL
  Growth temperature: 37°C
  Growth strain: DH5alpha
  Copy number: Unknown
Gene/Insert
  Gene/Insert name: PACSIN1
  gRNA/shRNA sequence: GCGCCAGCTCATCGAGAAA
  Species: M. musculus (mouse)
  Entrez Gene: Pacsin1 (a.k.a. A830061D09Rik, H74, mKIAA1379, syndapin)
  Promoter: H1 promoter
  Cloning method: Restriction Enzyme; 5′ cloning site BglII (destroyed during cloning); 3′ cloning site XhoI (not destroyed)
  Sequencing primers: 5′ AATACGACTCACTATAG; 3′ CTTTAGTGAGGGTTAAT
Terms and licenses: Academic/Nonprofit Terms; Industry Terms: Not Available to Industry
How to cite: pSuper-PACSIN1-shRNA was a gift from Victor Anggono & Richard Huganir (Addgene plasmid # 72576 ; http://n2t.net/addgene:72576 ; RRID:Addgene_72576)
