[The description below was written by a language model from this plasmid's Addgene catalogue record and pLannotate feature annotations shown in this document.]
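Description:
pSuper-PACSIN1-shRNA is a small mammalian RNAi plasmid built on the commercial pSuper backbone, which is itself derived from a pBluescript-type cloning vector. It is maintained in E. coli through a high-copy ColE1/pUC-family origin and selected with ampicillin via the β-lactamase gene and its native promoter. The annotated backbone also retains typical pBluescript remnants: an f1 phage origin for single-stranded DNA production, fragments of lacZα and lacI, the lac promoter/operator with its CAP site, and T7 and T3 phage promoters flanking the split multiple cloning site. These flanking regions serve mainly as sequencing landmarks. No mammalian selection marker or fluorescent reporter is annotated, so the plasmid is presumably suited to transient transfection, with any marking of transfected cells supplied separately.

The functional payload is a short hairpin RNA cassette directed against mouse Pacsin1 (also known as syndapin), driven by the human H1 RNA promoter. H1 is an RNA polymerase III promoter that produces short, defined transcripts; the hairpin is then processed by the cellular RNAi machinery into an siRNA that knocks down the target mRNA. The hairpin oligonucleotide was inserted immediately downstream of H1 between BglII and XhoI, with the BglII site destroyed on ligation. The hairpin is not itself annotated in the feature table, but it corresponds to the unannotated gap between the H1 promoter and the downstream MCS fragment. The sequence record is 3,205 nt, marginally different from the catalogued total of 3,208 bp. The associated study concerns PACSIN's interaction with PICK1 in AMPA receptor internalization and cerebellar long-term depression, which suggests the construct was used for PACSIN1 loss-of-function experiments in that context.
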