Features (pLannotate 1.2.2; 14 found; start..end, strand, type, name):
     30..458     -  rep_origin     f1 ori (sequence partly withheld): f1 bacteriophage origin of replication; arrow indicates direction of (+) strand synthesis
    463..620     -  CDS            lacZα (fragment): LacZα fragment of β-galactosidase; lacZ fragment
    623..641     +  promoter       T7 promoter: promoter for bacteriophage T7 RNA polymerase
    650..711     +  misc_feature   MCS (fragment): pBluescript multiple cloning site
    710..924     +  promoter       H1 promoter: human H1 RNA promoter
    985..1005    +  misc_feature   MCS (fragment): pBluescript multiple cloning site
   1017..1035    -  promoter       T3 promoter: promoter for bacteriophage T3 RNA polymerase
   1080..1096    -  protein_bind   lac operator: The lac repressor binds to the lac operator to inhibit transcription in E. coli. This inhibition can be relieved by adding lactose or isopropyl-β-D-thiogalactopyranoside (IPTG). lac repressor encoded by lacI
   1104..1134    -  promoter       lac promoter: promoter for the E. coli lac operon
   1149..1170    -  protein_bind   CAP binding site: CAP binding activates transcription in the presence of cAMP. E. coli catabolite activator protein
   1183..1275    -  CDS            lacI (fragment): lac repressor; lacI; The lac repressor binds to the lac operator to inhibit transcription in E. coli. This inhibition can be relieved by adding lactose or isopropyl-β-D-thiogalactopyranoside (IPTG).
   1458..2046    -  rep_origin     ori: high-copy-number ColE1/pMB1/pBR322/pUC origin of replication
   2217..3077    -  CDS            AmpR: β-lactamase; bla; confers resistance to ampicillin, carbenicillin, and related antibiotics
   3078..3182    -  promoter       AmpR promoter: bla
>Addgene plasmid #72576 | pSuper-PACSIN1-shRNA | depositor full sequence | sequence record 148176 | pSuper-PACSIN1-shRNA sequence 3205 bps
CTAAATTGTAAGCGTTAATATTTTGTTAAAATTCGCGTTAAATTTTTGTTAAATCAGCTCATTTTTTAAC
CAATAGGCCGAAATCGGCAAAATCCCTTATAAATCAAAAGAATAGACCGAGATAGGGT
[37 nt withheld, positions 129-165]
AAAGAACGTGGACTCCAACGTCAAAGG
[49 nt withheld, positions 193-241]
T
[91 nt withheld, positions 243-333]
G
[124 nt withheld, positions 335-458]
CCCATTCGCCATTCAGGCTGCGCAACTGTTGGGAAGGGCGATCGGTGCGGGCCTCTTCGCTATTACGCCA
GCTGGCGAAAGGGGGATGTGCTGCAAGGCGATTAAGTTGGGTAACGCCAGGGTTTTCCCAGTCACGACGT
TGTAAAACGACGGCCAGTGAATTGTAATACGACTCACTATAGGGCGAATTGGAGCTCCACCGCGGTGGCG
GCCGCTCTAGAACTAGTGGATCCCCCGGGCTGCAGGAATTCGAACGCTGACGTCATCAACCCGCTCCAAG
GAATCGCGGGCCCAGTGTCACTAGGCGGGAACACCCAGCGCGCGTGCGCCCTGGCAGGAAGATGGCTGTG
AGGGACAGGGGAGTGGCGCCCTGCAATATTTGCATGTCGCTATGTGTTCTGGGAAATCACCATAAACGTG
AAATGTCTTTGGATTTGGGAATCTTATAAGTTCTGTATGAGACCACAGATCCCCGCGCCAGCTCATCGAG
AAATTAAGAGATTTCTCGATGAGCTGGCGCTTTTTTCTCGAGGGGGGGCCCGGTACCAGCTTTTGTTCCC
TTTAGTGAGGGTTAATTTCGAGCTTGGCGTAATCATGGTCATAGCTGTTTCCTGTGTGAAATTGTTATCC
GCTCACAATTCCACACAACATACGAGCCGGAAGCATAAAGTGTAAAGCCTGGGGTGCCTAATGAGTGAGC
TAACTCACATTAATTGCGTTGCGCTCACTGCCCGCTTTCCAGTCGGGAAACCTGTCGTGCCAGCTGCATT
AATGAATCGGCCAACGCGCGGGGAGAGGCGGTTTGCGTATTGGGCGCTCTTCCGCTTCCTCGCTCACTGA
CTCGCTGCGCTCGGTCGTTCGGCTGCGGCGAGCGGTATCAGCTCACTCAAAGGCGGTAATACGGTTATCC
ACAGAATCAGGGGATAACGCAGGAAAGAACATGTGAGCAAAAGGCCAGCAAAAGGCCAGGAACCGTAAAA
AGGCCGCGTTGCTGGCGTTTTTCCATAGGCTCCGCCCCCCTGACGAGCATCACAAAAATCGACGCTCAAG
TCAGAGGTGGCGAAACCCGACAGGACTATAAAGATACCAGGCGTTTCCCCCTGGAAGCTCCCTCGTGCGC
TCTCCTGTTCCGACCCTGCCGCTTACCGGATACCTGTCCGCCTTTCTCCCTTCGGGAAGCGTGGCGCTTT
CTCATAGCTCACGCTGTAGGTATCTCAGTTCGGTGTAGGTCGTTCGCTCCAAGCTGGGCTGTGTGCACGA
ACCCCCCGTTCAGCCCGACCGCTGCGCCTTATCCGGTAACTATCGTCTTGAGTCCAACCCGGTAAGACAC
GACTTATCGCCACTGGCAGCAGCCACTGGTAACAGGATTAGCAGAGCGAGGTATGTAGGCGGTGCTACAG
AGTTCTTGAAGTGGTGGCCTAACTACGGCTACACTAGAAGAACAGTATTTGGTATCTGCGCTCTGCTGAA
GCCAGTTACCTTCGGAAAAAGAGTTGGTAGCTCTTGATCCGGCAAACAAACCACCGCTGGTAGCGGTGGT
TTTTTTGTTTGCAAGCAGCAGATTACGCGCAGAAAAAAAGGATCTCAAGAAGATCCTTTGATCTTTTCTA
CGGGGTCTGACGCTCAGTGGAACGAAAACTCACGTTAAGGGATTTTGGTCATGAGATTATCAAAAAGGAT
CTTCACCTAGATCCTTTTAAATTAAAAATGAAGTTTTAAATCAATCTAAAGTATATATGAGTAAACTTGG
TCTGACAGTTACCAATGCTTAATCAGTGAGGCACCTATCTCAGCGATCTGTCTATTTCGTTCATCCATAG
TTGCCTGACTCCCCGTCGTGTAGATAACTACGATACGGGAGGGCTTACCATCTGGCCCCAGTGCTGCAAT
GATACCGCGAGACCCACGCTCACCGGCTCCAGATTTATCAGCAATAAACCAGCCAGCCGGAAGGGCCGAG
CGCAGAAGTGGTCCTGCAACTTTATCCGCCTCCATCCAGTCTATTAATTGTTGCCGGGAAGCTAGAGTAA
GTAGTTCGCCAGTTAATAGTTTGCGCAACGTTGTTGCCATTGCTACAGGCATCGTGGTGTCACGCTCGTC
GTTTGGTATGGCTTCATTCAGCTCCGGTTCCCAACGATCAAGGCGAGTTACATGATCCCCCATGTTGTGC
AAAAAAGCGGTTAGCTCCTTCGGTCCTCCGATCGTTGTCAGAAGTAAGTTGGCCGCAGTGTTATCACTCA
TGGTTATGGCAGCACTGCATAATTCTCTTACTGTCATGCCATCCGTAAGATGCTTTTCTGTGACTGGTGA
GTACTCAACCAAGTCATTCTGAGAATAGTGTATGCGGCGACCGAGTTGCTCTTGCCCGGCGTCAATACGG
GATAATACCGCGCCACATAGCAGAACTTTAAAAGTGCTCATCATTGGAAAACGTTCTTCGGGGCGAAAAC
TCTCAAGGATCTTACCGCTGTTGAGATCCAGTTCGATGTAACCCACTCGTGCACCCAACTGATCTTCAGC
ATCTTTTACTTTCACCAGCGTTTCTGGGTGAGCAAAAACAGGAAGGCAAAATGCCGCAAAAAAGGGAATA
AGGGCGACACGGAAATGTTGAATACTCATACTCTTCCTTTTTCAATATTATTGAAGCATTTATCAGGGTT
ATTGTCTCATGAGCGGATACATATTTGAATGTATTTAGAAAAATAAACAAATAGGGGTTCCGCGCACATT
TCCCCGAAAAGTGCCAC
