>Addgene plasmid #72576 | pSuper-PACSIN1-shRNA | addgene partial sequence | sequence record 148174 | H1 5'-tcgctatgtgttctgggaaa-3'
AATGTCTTTGGATTTGGGAATCTTATAAGTTCTGTATGAGACCACAGATCCCCGCGCCAGCTCATCGAGA
AATTAAGAGATTTCTCGATGAGCTGGCGCTTTTTTCTCGAGGGGGGGCCCGGTACCAGCTTTTGTTCCCT
TTAGTGAGGGTTAATTTCGAGCTTGGCGTAATCATGGTCATAGCTGTTTCCTGTGTGAAATTGTTATCCG
CTCACAATTCCACACAACATACGAGCCGGAAGCATAAAGTGTAAAGCCTGGGGTGCCTAATGAGTGAGCT
AACTCACATTAATTGCGTTGCGCTCACTGCCCGCTTTCCAGTCGGGAAACCTGTCGTGCCAGCTGCATTA
ATGAATCGGCCAACGCGCGGGGAGAGGCGGTTTGCGTATTGGGCGCTCTTCCGCTTCCTCGCTCACTGAC
TCGCTGCGCTCGGTCGTTCGGCTGCGGCGAGCGGTATCAGCTCACTCAAAGGCGGTAATACGGTTATCCA
CAGAATCAGGGGATAACGCAGGAAAGAACATGTGAGCAAAAGGCCAGCAAAAGGCCAGGAACCGTAAAAA
GGCCGCGTTGCTGGCGTTTTTCCATAGGCTCCGCCCCCCTGACGAGCATCACAAAAATCGACGCTCAAGT
CAGAGGTGGCGAAACCCGACAGGACTATAAAGATACCAGGCGTTTCCCCCTGGAAGCTCCCTCGTGCGCT
CTCCTGTTCCGACCCTGCCGCTTACCGGATACCTGTCCGCCTTTCTCCCTTCGGGAAGCGTGGCGCTTTC
TCATAGCTCACGCTGTAGGTATCTCAGTTCGGTGTAGGTCGTTCGCTCCAAGCTGGGCTGTGTGCACGAA
CCCCCCGTTCAGCCCGACCGCTGCGCCTTATCCGGTAACTATCGTCTTGAGTCCAACCCGGTAAGACACG
ACTTATCGCCACTGGCAGCAGCCACTGGTAACAGGATTAGCAGAGCGAGGTATGTAGGCGGTGCTACAGA
GTTCTTGAAGTGGTGGCCTAACTACGGCTACACTAGAAGAACAGTATTTGGTATCTGCGCTCTGCTGAAG
CCAGTTACCTTCGGAAAAA
