>Addgene plasmid #72576 | pSuper-PACSIN1-shRNA | addgene partial sequence | sequence record 148175 | T3 5'-GCAATTAACCCTCACTAAAGG-3'
GAGAAAAAAGCGCCAGCTCATCGAGAAATCTCTTAATTTCTCGATGAGCTGGCGCGGGGATCTGTGGTCT
CATACAGAACTTATAAGATTCCCAAATCCAAAGACATTTCACGTTTATGGTGATTTCCCAGAACACATAG
CGACATGCAAATATTGCAGGGCGCCACTCCCCTGTCCCTCACAGCCATCTTCCTGCCAGGGCGCACGCGC
GCTGGGTGTTCCCGCCTAGTGACACTGGGCCCGCGATTCCTTGGAGCGGGTTGATGACGTCAGCGTTCGA
ATTCCTGCAGCCCGGGGGATCCACTAGTTCTAGAGCGGCCGCCACCGCGGTGGAGCTCCAATTCGCCCTA
TAGTGAGTCGTATTACAATTCACTGGCCGTCGTTTTACAACGTCGTGACTGGGAAAACCCTGGCGTTACC
CAACTTAATCGCCTTGCAGCACATCCCCCTTTCGCCAGCTGGCGTAATAGCGAAGAGGCCCGCACCGATC
GCCCTTCCCAACAGTTGCGCAGCCTGAATGGCGAATGGG
[124 nt withheld, positions 530-653]
C
[91 nt withheld, positions 655-745]
A
[49 nt withheld, positions 747-795]
CCTTTGACGTTGGAGTCCACGTTCTTT
[37 nt withheld, positions 823-859]
ACCCTATCTCGGTCTATTCTTTTGATTTATAAGGGATTTTGCCGATTTCGGCCTATTGGTTAAAAAATGA
GCTGATTTAACAAAAA
